>Addgene plasmid #32168 | LHP585 - Ub-CYC1 | addgene partial sequence | sequence record 38058 | yCUP1pro-F 5'-CATATAGAAGTCATCGAAAT-3'
ATTCATTATGCAGATCTTCGTCAAGACGTTAACCGGTAAAACCATAACTCTAGAAGTTGAATCTTCCGAT
ACCATCGACAACGTTAAGTCGAAAATTCAAGACAAGGAAGGCATTCCACCTGATCAACAAAGATTGATCT
TTGCCGGTAAGCAGCTCGAGGACGGTAGAACGCTGTCTGATTACAACATTCAGAAGGAGTCGACCTTACA
TCTTGTCTTAAGACTAAGAGGTGGTTGAGGTACCAAGATGGCCTTTGGTGGGTTGAAGAAGGAAAAAGAC
AGAAACGACTTAATTACCTACTTGAAAAAAGCCTGTGAGTAAACAGGCCCCTTTTCCTTTGTCGATATCA
TGTAATTAGTTATGTCACGCTTACATTCACGCCCTCCCCCCACATCCGCTCTAACCGAAAAGGAAGGAGT
TAGACAACCTGAAGTCTAGGTCCCTATTTATTTTTTTATAGTTATGTTAGTATTAAGAACGTTATTTATA
TTTCAAATTTTTCTTTTTTTTCTGTACAGACGCGTGTACGCATGTAACATTATACTGAAAACCTTGCTTG
AGAAGGTTTTGGGACGCTCGAAGGCTTTAATTTGCAAGCTTGGCGTAATCATGGTCATAGCTGTTTCCTG
TGTGAAATTGTTATCCGCTCACAATTCCACACAACATACGAGCCGGAAGCATAAAGTGTAAAGCCTGGGG
TGCCTAATGAGTGAGCTAACTCACATTAATTGCGTTGCGCTCACTGCCCGCTTTCCAGTCGGGAAACCTG
TCGTGCCAGCTGCATTAATGAA
