[The description below was written by a language model from this plasmid's Addgene catalogue record.]
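Description:
LHP585 - Ub-CYC1 is a yeast expression plasmid built on YEplac195, a yeast episomal shuttle vector. In Saccharomyces cerevisiae it replicates through the 2µ origin, which supports multicopy episomal maintenance, and it is selected by the URA3 auxotrophic marker in ura3 hosts. In E. coli it is propagated as a high-copy plasmid under ampicillin selection.

The payload is a single cassette of about 1,040 bp, inserted as a BamHI/HindIII fragment into the corresponding sites of the backbone. This gives a plasmid of roughly 6.3 kb. The cassette holds the CUP1 promoter, a synthetic yeast ubiquitin gene and the CYC1 transcription terminator, all introduced together. CUP1 is the yeast metallothionein promoter and is copper-inducible, so ubiquitin expression can be raised by adding copper to the medium, while the CYC1 terminator provides transcript 3′-end formation. No epitope tag or reporter is recorded.

The catalogue fields are inconsistent about the insert. The insert name is given as "uba1 yeast" with links to the UBA1 and UBA2 gene entries, which encode activating enzymes for ubiquitin and SUMO respectively. However, the plasmid name, the backbone modification note and the depositor comments all describe a synthetic ubiquitin gene, and a fragment of about 1 kb containing a promoter and terminator is too small to hold UBA1. The insert is therefore best read as ubiquitin.

The record does not state a specific purpose. The design suits inducible ubiquitin overexpression in yeast, and the associated publication concerns ubiquitin-binding CUE domains and monoubiquitylation. No feature table was supplied, so the element positions cannot be confirmed.
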