Addgene plasmid #32168: LHP585 - Ub-CYC1
Depositing lab: Linda Hicke. Depositing organization: Northwestern University. Publication: A ubiquitin-binding motif required for intramolecular monoubiquitylation, the CUE domain. Shih SC, Prag G, Francis SA, Sutanto MA, Hurley JH, Hicke L. EMBO J. 2003 Mar 17;22(6):1273-81. 10.1093/emboj/cdg140 PubMed 12628920.
Backbone
  Vector backbone: YEplac195
  Modifications to backbone: Contains CUP1 promoter, synthetic yeast ubiquitin, and CYC1 terminator sequence - all cloned in at same time as described in comments.
  Vector type: Yeast Expression
  Selectable markers: URA3
Growth in bacteria
  Bacterial resistance: Ampicillin, 100 μg/mL
  Growth temperature: 37°C
  Growth strain: DH5alpha
  Copy number: High Copy
Gene/Insert
  Gene/Insert name: uba1 yeast
  Species: S. cerevisiae (budding yeast)
  Entrez Gene: UBA1 (a.k.a. YKL210W); UBA2 (a.k.a. YDR390C, UAL1)
  Promoter: CUP1
  Cloning method: Restriction Enzyme; 5′ cloning site none (unknown if destroyed); 3′ cloning site none (unknown if destroyed)
  Sequencing primers: 5′ CUP1 forward; 3′ LacZ-R
Terms and licenses: Academic/Nonprofit Terms; Industry Terms: Not Available to Industry
Depositor comments: A ~1040 bp BamHI / HindIII fragment containing the CUP1 promoter, the synthetic yeast Ub gene and a CYC1 terminator sequence was ligated into the BamHI and HindIII sites of YEplac195. The resulting plasmid is approximately 6.281kb). 2 µm S. cerevisiae replication.
How to cite: LHP585 - Ub-CYC1 was a gift from Linda Hicke (Addgene plasmid # 32168 ; http://n2t.net/addgene:32168 ; RRID:Addgene_32168)
